>Addgene plasmid #39289 | pFA6a-kanMX6-P3nmt1-GFP | depositor full sequence | sequence record 49640 | pFA6a-kanMX6-P3nmt1-GFP sequence 6047 bps
TCTATAGTGTCACCTAAATCGTATGTGTATGATACATAAGGTTATGTATTAATTGTAGCCGCGTTCTAAC
GACAATATGTCCATATGGTGCACTCTCAGTACAATCTGCTCTGATGCCGCATAGTTAAGCCAGCCCCGAC
ACCCGCCAACACCCGCTGACGCGCCCTGACGGGCTTGTCTGCTCCCGGCATCCGCTTACAGACAAGCTGT
GACCGTCTCCGGGAGCTGCATGTGTCAGAGGTTTTCACCGTCATCACCGAAACGCGCGAGACGAAAGGGC
CTCGTGATACGCCTATTTTTATAGGTTAATGTCATGATAATAATGGTTTCTTAGACGTCAGGTGGCACTT
TTCGGGGAAATGTGCGCGGAACCCCTATTTGTTTATTTTTCTAAATACATTCAAATATGTATCCGCTCAT
GAGACAATAACCCTGATAAATGCTTCAATAATATTGAAAAAGGAAGAGTATGAGTATTCAACATTTCCGT
GTCGCCCTTATTCCCTTTTTTGCGGCATTTTGCCTTCCTGTTTTTGCTCACCCAGAAACGCTGGTGAAAG
TAAAAGATGCTGAAGATCAGTTGGGTGCACGAGTGGGTTACATCGAACTGGATCTCAACAGCGGTAAGAT
CCTTGAGAGTTTTCGCCCCGAAGAACGTTTTCCAATGATGAGCACTTTTAAAGTTCTGCTATGTGGCGCG
GTATTATCCCGTATTGACGCCGGGCAAGAGCAACTCGGTCGCCGCATACACTATTCTCAGAATGACTTGG
TTGAGTACTCACCAGTCACAGAAAAGCATCTTACGGATGGCATGACAGTAAGAGAATTATGCAGTGCTGC
CATAACCATGAGTGATAACACTGCGGCCAACTTACTTCTGACAACGATCGGAGGACCGAAGGAGCTAACC
GCTTTTTTGCACAACATGGGGGATCATGTAACTCGCCTTGATCGTTGGGAACCGGAGCTGAATGAAGCCA
TACCAAACGACGAGCGTGACACCACGATGCCTGTAGCAATGGCAACAACGTTGCGCAAACTATTAACTGG
CGAACTACTTACTCTAGCTTCCCGGCAACAATTAATAGACTGGATGGAGGCGGATAAAGTTGCAGGACCA
CTTCTGCGCTCGGCCCTTCCGGCTGGCTGGTTTATTGCTGATAAATCTGGAGCCGGTGAGCGTGGGTCTC
GCGGTATCATTGCAGCACTGGGGCCAGATGGTAAGCCCTCCCGTATCGTAGTTATCTACACGACGGGGAG
TCAGGCAACTATGGATGAACGAAATAGACAGATCGCTGAGATAGGTGCCTCACTGATTAAGCATTGGTAA
CTGTCAGACCAAGTTTACTCATATATACTTTAGATTGATTTAAAACTTCATTTTTAATTTAAAAGGATCT
AGGTGAAGATCCTTTTTGATAATCTCATGACCAAAATCCCTTAACGTGAGTTTTCGTTCCACTGAGCGTC
AGACCCCGTAGAAAAGATCAAAGGATCTTCTTGAGATCCTTTTTTTCTGCGCGTAATCTGCTGCTTGCAA
ACAAAAAAACCACCGCTACCAGCGGTGGTTTGTTTGCCGGATCAAGAGCTACCAACTCTTTTTCCGAAGG
TAACTGGCTTCAGCAGAGCGCAGATACCAAATACTGTCCTTCTAGTGTAGCCGTAGTTAGGCCACCACTT
CAAGAACTCTGTAGCACCGCCTACATACCTCGCTCTGCTAATCCTGTTACCAGTGGCTGCTGCCAGTGGC
GATAAGTCGTGTCTTACCGGGTTGGACTCAAGACGATAGTTACCGGATAAGGCGCAGCGGTCGGGCTGAA
CGGGGGGTTCGTGCACACAGCCCAGCTTGGAGCGAACGACCTACACCGAACTGAGATACCTACAGCGTGA
GCATTGAGAAAGCGCCACGCTTCCCGAAGGGAGAAAGGCGGACAGGTATCCGGTAAGCGGCAGGGTCGGA
ACAGGAGAGCGCACGAGGGAGCTTCCAGGGGGAAACGCCTGGTATCTTTATAGTCCTGTCGGGTTTCGCC
ACCTCTGACTTGAGCGTCGATTTTTGTGATGCTCGTCAGGGGGGCGGAGCCTATGGAAAAACGCCAGCAA
CGCGGCCTTTTTACGGTTCCTGGCCTTTTGCTGGCCTTTTGCTCACATGTTCTTTCCTGCGTTATCCCCT
GATTCTGTGGATAACCGTATTACCGCCTTTGAGTGAGCTGATACCGCTCGCCGCAGCCGAACGACCGAGC
GCAGCGAGTCAGTGAGCGAGGAAGCGGAAGAGCGCCCAATACGCAAACCGCCTCTCCCCGCGCGTTGGCC
GATTCATTAATGCAGGTTAACCTGGCTTATCGAAATTAATACGACTCACTATAGGGAGACCGGCAGATCC
GCGGCCGCATAGGCCACTAGTGGATCTGATATCATCGATGAATTCGAGCTCGTTTAAACTGGATGGCGGC
GTTAGTATCGAATCGACAGCAGTATAGCGACCAGCATTCACATACGATTGACGCATGATATTACTTTCTG
CGCACTTAACTTCGCATCTGGGCAGATGATGTCGAGGCGAAAAAAAATATAAATCACGCTAACATTTGAT
TAAAATAGAACAACTACAATATAAAAAAACTATACAAATGACAAGTTCTTGAAAACAAGAATCTTTTTAT
TGTCAGTACTGATTAGAAAAACTCATCGAGCATCAAATGAAACTGCAATTTATTCATATCAGGATTATCA
ATACCATATTTTTGAAAAAGCCGTTTCTGTAATGAAGGAGAAAACTCACCGAGGCAGTTCCATAGGATGG
CAAGATCCTGGTATCGGTCTGCGATTCCGACTCGTCCAACATCAATACAACCTATTAATTTCCCCTCGTC
AAAAATAAGGTTATCAAGTGAGAAATCACCATGAGTGACGACTGAATCCGGTGAGAATGGCAAAAGCTTA
TGCATTTCTTTCCAGACTTGTTCAACAGGCCAGCCATTACGCTCGTCATCAAAATCACTCGCATCAACCA
AACCGTTATTCATTCGTGATTGCGCCTGAGCGAGACGAAATACGCGATCGCTGTTAAAAGGACAATTACA
AACAGGAATCGAATGCAACCGGCGCAGGAACACTGCCAGCGCATCAACAATATTTTCACCTGAATCAGGA
TATTCTTCTAATACCTGGAATGCTGTTTTGCCGGGGATCGCAGTGGTGAGTAACCATGCATCATCAGGAG
TACGGATAAAATGCTTGATGGTCGGAAGAGGCATAAATTCCGTCAGCCAGTTTAGTCTGACCATCTCATC
TGTAACATCATTGGCAACGCTACCTTTGCCATGTTTCAGAAACAACTCTGGCGCATCGGGCTTCCCATAC
AATCGATAGATTGTCGCACCTGATTGCCCGACATTATCGCGAGCCCATTTATACCCATATAAATCAGCAT
CCATGTTGGAATTTAATCGCGGCCTCGAAACGTGAGTCTTTTCCTTACCCATGGTTGTTTATGTTCGGAT
GTGATGTGAGAACTGTATCCTAGCAAGATTTTAAAAGGAAGTATATGAAAGAAGAACCTCAGTGGCAAAT
CCTAACCTTTTATATTTCTCTACAGGGGCGCGGCGTGGGGACAATTCAACGCGTCTGTGAGGGGAGCGTT
TCCCTGCTCGCAGGTCTGCAGCGAGGAGCCGTAATTTTTGCTTCGCGCCGTGCGGCCATCAAAATGTATG
GATGCAAATGATTATACATGGGGATGTATGGGCTAAATGTACGGGCGACAGTCACATCATGCCCCTGAGC
TGCGCACGTCAAGACTGTCAAGGAGGGTATTCTGGGCCTCCATGTCGCTGGCCGGGTGACCCGGCGGGGA
CGAGGCAAGCTAAACAGATCTCGCCATAAAAGACAGAATAAGTCATCAGCGGTTGTTTCATTTCCTATAT
TTTTTTTTTATTTTTTTATTTTTTAATAAGGGAAAATTTAACGTCTAAGGATACAGAAGATTGTTAGCAC
ATTAAAGTAATAAAGGCTTAAGTAGTAAGTGCCTTAGCATGTTATTGTATTTCAAAGGACATAATCTAAA
ATAATAACAATATCATTTCTCACAAGTTATTCAATTTTCTTTTTTTTTTCTAATAATATCAAGAATGTAT
TATTTGTTTGACATAAGTCAACTAATTTATTTAATATGCTGGATTAATCTTGCAGACATGTAAATTAACA
AGTTTTAGTCAAATAACGTTGAAGTTTCAATGAACTCAAATAATTTCTCTTTTTTTTTATATAACCATAT
ATGTCTAATCTGATTTATATTTTCCGCAGGATCAACTGAAGTTATGACATTTGGATTGGATCACTTATAA
CCTTGGTCGCCAAATAATACAAAAATCAGCGTTATAAAACAAAGAAGGTTTTTGTTAAGAAATTAATCCT
CTTTCTTGATAAGAAAGTTGAACCGAAATTGCAGATACTGATATATGAAAATAATACCCACAATTTTGGG
AATAGCGCAAGCCTCAATTTAAACAATAGGTGAGGACACATGATAATGACCTCAATGATTGTTAGAAGAA
AAGAGCCTCATTACAAAATCGAAAAATGAATGGTTGGGTACAAGTTTCCAAAACATGGTAAAGTGGACTT
TGCGTATGAGACGTAAATAGAAAAAAACACTTGTTATATGTTTTCTAGAATTATTGTTGTCTCTTTATGG
TTGGATGATGCAAAATAGTAATTTCGGTTAGTTGCTGTAAAACACCACGAGACAAATAGATATGGATATT
TATTAAATCAGGAAAAACGTAACTCTCGGCTACTGGATGGTTCAGTCACCCAACGATTACTGGGGAGAGA
AAACAGGGCAAAAGCAAAGCTTAAAGGAATCCGATTGTCATTCGGCAATGTGCAGCGAAACTAAAAACCG
GATAATGGACCTGTTAATCGAAACATTGAAGATATATAAAGGAAGAGGAATCCTGGCATATCATCAATTG
AATAAGTTGAATTAATTATTTCAATCTCATTCTCACTTTCTGACTTATAGTCGCTTTGTTAAATCATGTC
TTTAATTAACAGTAAAGGAGAAGAACTTTTCACTGGAGTTGTCCCAATTCTTGTTGAATTAGATGGTGAT
GTTAATGGGCACAAATTTTCTGTCAGTGGAGAGGGTGAAGGTGATGCAACATACGGAAAACTTACCCTTA
AATTTATTTGCACTACTGGAAAACTACCTGTTCCATGGCCAACACTTGTCACTACTTTCACTTATGGTGT
TCAATGCTTTTCAAGATACCCAGATCATATGAAACGGCATGACTTTTTCAAGAGTGCCATGCCCGAAGGT
TATGTACAGGAAAGAACTATATTTTTCAAAGATGACGGGAACTACAAGACACGTGCTGAAGTCAAGTTTG
AAGGTGATACCCTTGTTAATAGAATCGAGTTAAAAGGTATTGATTTTAAAGAAGATGGAAACATTCTTGG
ACACAAATTGGAATACAACTATAACTCACACAATGTATACATCATGGCAGACAAACAAAAGAATGGAATC
AAAGTTAACTTCAAAATTAGACACAACATTGAAGATGGAAGCGTTCAACTAGCAGACCATTATCAACAAA
ATACTCCAATTGGCGATGGCCCTGTCCTTTTACCAGACAACCATTACCTGTCCACACAATCTGCCCTTTC
GAAAGATCCCAACGAAAAGAGAGACCACATGGTCCTTCTTGAGTTTGTAACAGCTGCTGGGATTACACAT
GGCATGGATGAACTATACAAATAGGGCGCGCCACTTCTAAATAAGCGAATTTCTTATGATTTATGATTTT
TATTATTAAATAAGTTATAAAAAAAATAAGTGTATACAAATTTTAAAGTGACTCTTAGGTTTTAAAACGA
AAATTCTTATTCTTGAGTAACTCTTTCCTGTAGGTCAGGTTGCTTTCTCAGGTATAGTATGAGGTCGCTC
TTATTGACCACACCTCTACCGGCAGATCCGCTAGGGATAACAGGGTAATATAGATCCGTCGACCTGCAGC
GTACGAAGCTTCAGCTGGCGGCCGCGT
Features (pLannotate 1.2.2; 12 found; start..end, strand, type, name):
      1..19      -  promoter       SP6 promoter: promoter for bacteriophage SP6 RNA polymerase
     82..133     -  misc_feature   bom (fragment): basis of mobility region from pBR322
    235..270     -  CDS            rop (fragment): Rop protein, which maintains plasmids at low copy number; rop
    365..469     +  promoter       AmpR promoter: bla
    470..1330    +  CDS            AmpR: β-lactamase; bla; confers resistance to ampicillin, carbenicillin, and related antibiotics
   1501..2089    +  rep_origin     ori: high-copy-number ColE1/pMB1/pBR322/pUC origin of replication
   2272..2325    +  CDS            lacI (fragment): lac repressor; lacI; The lac repressor binds to the lac operator to inhibit transcription in E. coli. This inhibition can be relieved by adding lactose or isopropyl-β-D-thiogalactopyranoside (IPTG).
   2347..2365    +  promoter       T7 promoter: promoter for bacteriophage T7 RNA polymerase
   2470..3826    -  gene           kanMX: yeast selectable marker conferring kanamycin resistance (Wach et al., 1994)
   3871..5036    +  promoter       nmt1 promoter: wild-type nmt1 promoter from Schizosaccharomyces pombe, conferring strong thiamine-repressible expression
   5051..5764    +  CDS            GFP: Aequoria victoria green fluorescent protein
   5785..5972    +  terminator     ADH1 terminator: S. cerevisiae ADH1; transcription terminator for the S. cerevisiae alcohol dehydrogenase 1 (ADH1) gene
