[The description below was written by a language model from this plasmid's Addgene catalogue record and pLannotate feature annotations shown in this document.]
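Description:
pFA6a-kanMX6-P3nmt1-GFP is a PCR-template plasmid from the pFA6a series of heterologous modules for gene targeting in the fission yeast Schizosaccharomyces pombe. It is not meant to replicate in yeast. The roughly 6 kb plasmid is propagated in E. coli through a ColE1/pUC-type origin with ampicillin resistance (bla), and the feature table shows no yeast origin of replication. SP6 and T7 promoters flank the module and serve as sequencing primer sites. Short fragments annotated as bom, rop and lacI are backbone remnants.

The payload is a three-part cassette. First comes kanMX6, a kanamycin-resistance gene driven by the Ashbya gossypii TEF promoter and terminator, placed in reverse orientation relative to the rest of the module. It allows selection of yeast integrants; the catalogue lists the marker as gentamicin, presumably meaning the related aminoglycoside G418 (geneticin) normally used with kanMX. Next is the wild-type, full-strength S. pombe nmt1 promoter (positions -1163 to +6 of the locus), which gives strong, thiamine-repressible transcription. It is followed by a GFP coding sequence and then the S. cerevisiae ADH1 terminator.

In typical use, the kanMX6–promoter–GFP portion is amplified with primers carrying homology to a chromosomal target. Integration immediately upstream of a gene's coding region replaces its native promoter with the regulatable nmt1 promoter and fuses GFP to the protein's N-terminus. This allows controlled overexpression or shut-off together with localization studies. The depositor notes a single-nucleotide deletion and a missing dinucleotide within the nmt1 promoter, reported not to affect function.
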