Addgene plasmid #39289: pFA6a-kanMX6-P3nmt1-GFP
Depositing lab: Jurg Bahler & John Pringle. Depositing organization: University of North Carolina at Chapel Hill. Publication: Heterologous modules for efficient and versatile PCR-based gene targeting in Schizosaccharomyces pombe. Bahler J, Wu JQ, Longtine MS, Shah NG, McKenzie A 3rd, Steever AB, Wach A, Philippsen P, Pringle JR. Yeast. 1998 Jul;14(10):943-51. 10.1002/(SICI)1097-0061(199807)14:10<943::AID-YEA292>3.0.CO;2-Y PubMed 9717240.
Backbone
  Vector backbone: pFA6a
  Backbone size w/o insert (bp): 3500
  Vector type: Yeast genomic targeting
  Selectable markers: Gentamicin
Growth in bacteria
  Bacterial resistance: Ampicillin, 100 μg/mL
  Growth temperature: 37°C
  Growth strain: DH5alpha
  Copy number: Unknown
Gene/Insert
  Gene/Insert name: nmt1 promoter
  Species: S. pombe (fission yeast)
  Insert size (bp): 2900
  Mutation: -1163 to +6 of nmt1 locus
  Entrez Gene: nmt1 (a.k.a. SPCC1223.02)
  Tag / fusion protein: A. gossypii translation elongation factor 1a gene terminator (N terminal on insert); KanR reverse orientation (N terminal on insert); A. gossypii translation elongation factor 1a gene promoter (N terminal on insert); GFP (C terminal on insert); TADH1 (C terminal on insert)
  Cloning method: Restriction Enzyme; 5′ cloning site BglII (not destroyed); 3′ cloning site PacI (not destroyed)
  Sequencing primers: 5′ Sp6_primer; 3′ T7_promoter
Terms and licenses: Academic/Nonprofit Terms; Industry Terms: Not Available to Industry
Depositor comments: Use GFP reverse primer to verify mutation in nmt1 promoter. 1nt deletion at bp#4109 in nmt1 promoter, also missing "AT" @4271. Does not effect function.
How to cite: pFA6a-kanMX6-P3nmt1-GFP was a gift from Jurg Bahler & John Pringle (Addgene plasmid # 39289 ; http://n2t.net/addgene:39289 ; RRID:Addgene_39289)
