>Addgene plasmid #39289 | pFA6a-kanMX6-P3nmt1-GFP | addgene partial sequence | sequence record 51119 | SP6 5'-ATTTAGGTGACACTATAG-3'
GCTGCAGGTCGACGGATCTATATTACCCTGTTATCCCTAGCGGATCTGCCGGTAGAGGTGTGGTCAATAA
GAGCGACCTCATACTATACCTGAGAAAGCAACCTGACCTACAGGAAAGAGTTACTCAAGAATAAGAATTT
TCGTTTTAAAACCTAAGAGTCACTTTAAAATTTGTATACACTTATTTTTTTTATAACTTATTTAATAATA
AAAATCATAAATCATAAGAAATTCGCTTATTTAGAAGTGGCGCGCCCTATTTGTATAGTTCATCCATGCC
ATGTGTAATCCCAGCAGCTGTTACAAACTCAAGAAGGACCATGTGGTCTCTCTTTTCGTTGGGATCTTTC
GAAAGGGCAGATTGTGTGGACAGGTAATGGTTGTCTGGTAAAAGGACAGGGCCATCGCCAATTGGAGTAT
TTTGTTGATAATGGTCTGCTAGTTGAACGCTTCCATCTTCAATGTTGTGTCTAATTTTGAAGTTAACTTT
GATTCCATTCTTTTGTTTGTCTGCCATGATGTATACATTGTGTGAGTTATAGTTGTATTCCAATTTGTGT
CCAAGAATGTTTCCATCTTCTTTAAAATCAATACCTTTTAACTCGATTCTATTAACAAGGGTATCACCTT
CAAACTTGACTTCAGCACGTGTCTTGTAGTTCCCGTCATCTTTGAAAAATATAGTTCTTTCCTGTACATA
ACCTTCGGGCATGGCACTCTTGAAAAAGTCATGCCGTTTCATATGATCTGGGTATCTTGAAAAGCATTGA
ACACCATAAGTGAAAGTAGTGACAAGTGTTGGCCATGGAACAGGTAGTTTTCCAGTAGTGCAAATAAATT
TAAGGGTAAGTTTTCCGTATGTTGCATCACCTTCACCC
