>Addgene plasmid #39289 | pFA6a-kanMX6-P3nmt1-GFP | addgene partial sequence | sequence record 51157 | Kan-r 5'-ATCGCGAGCCCATTTATACC-3'
ATTTAATCGCGGCCTCGAAACGTGAGTCTTTTCCTTACCCATGGTTGTTTATGTTCGGATGTGATGTGAG
AACTGTATCCTAGCAAGATTTTAAAAGGAAGTATATGAAAGAAGAACCTCAGTGGCAAATCCTAACCTTT
TATATTTCTCTACAGGGGCGCGGCGTGGGGACAATTCAACGCGTCTGTGAGGGGAGCGTTTCCCTGCTCG
CAGGTCTGCAGCGAGGAGCCGTAATTTTTGCTTCGCGCCGTGCGGCCATCAAAATGTATGGATGCAAATG
ATTATACATGGGGATGTATGGGCTAAATGTACGGGCGACAGTCACATCATGCCCCTGAGCTGCGCACGTC
AAGACTGTCAAGGAGGGTATTCTGGGCCTCCATGTCGCTGGCCGGGTGACCCGGCGGGGACGAGGCAAGC
TAAACAGATCTCGCCATAAAAGACAGAATAAGTCATCAGCGGTTGTTTCATTTCCTATATTTTTTTTTTA
TTTTTTTATTTTTTAATAAGGGAAAATTTAACGTCTAAGGATACAGAAGATTGTTAGCACATTAAAGTAA
TAAAGGCTTAAGTAGTAAGTGCCTTAGCATGTTATTGTATTTCAAAGGACATAATCTAAAATAATAACAA
TATCATTTCTCACAAGTTATTCAATTTTCTTTTTTTTTCTAATAATATCAAGAATGTATTATTTGTTTGA
CATAAGTC
