>Addgene plasmid #39289 | pFA6a-kanMX6-P3nmt1-GFP | addgene partial sequence | sequence record 51594 | GFPfusionRev 5'-CTCCACTGACAGAAAATTTG-3'
AGAATTGGGACAACTCCAGTGAAAAGTTCTTCTCCTTTACTGTTAATTAAAGACATGATTTAACAAAGCG
ACTATAAGTCAGAAAGTGAGAATGAGATTGAAATAATTAATTCAACTTATTCAATTGATGATATGCCAGG
ATTCCTCTTCCTTTATATATCTTCAATGTTTCGATTAACAGGTCCATTATCCGGTTTTTAGTTTCGCTGC
ACATTGCCGAATGACAATCGGATTCCTTTAAGCTTTGCTTTTGCCCTGTTTTCTCTCCCCAGTAATCGTT
GGGTGACTGAACCATCCAGTAGCCGAGAGTTACGTTTTTCCTGATTTAATAAATATCCATATCTATTTGT
CTCGTGGTGTTTTACAGCAACTAACCGAAATTACTATTTTGCATCATCCAACCATAAAGAGACAACAATA
ATTCTAGAAAACATATAACAAGTGTTTTTTTCTATTTACGTCTCATACGCAAAGTCCACTTTACCATGTT
TTGGAAACTTGTACCCAACCATTCATTTTTCGATTTTGTAATGAGGCTCTTTTCTTCTAACAATCATTGA
GGTCATTATCATGTGTCCTCACCTATTGTTTAAATTGAGGCTTGCGCTATTCCCAAAATTGTGGGTATTA
TTTTCATATATCAGTATCTGCAATTTCGGTTCAACTTTCTTATCAAGAAAGAGGATTAATTTCTTAACAA
AAACCTTCTTTGTTTTATAACGCTGATTTTTGTATTATTTGGCGACCAAGGTTATAAGTGATCCAATCCA
AATGTCATAACTTCAGTTGATCCCTGCGGAAAATATAAATCAGATTAGACATATGGTTATATAAAAAAAA
AGAGAAATTATTTGAGTTCATTGAAACTTCAACGTTATTTGACTAAAACTTGTTAATTTACATGTCTGCA
AGATTAATCCAGCATATTAAATAAAA
